>Addgene plasmid #114984 | AT1G64210 I9_pECIA2 | addgene full sequence | sequence record 296774 | Addgene NGS Result
GTAAAACGACGGCCAGTGAATTAATTCGTTGCAGGACAGGATGTGGTGCCCGATGTGACTAGCTCTTTGC
TGCAGGCCGTCCTATCCTCTGGTTCCGATAAGAGACCCAGAACTCCGGCCCCCCACCGCCCACCGCCACC
CCCATACATATGTGGTACGCAAGTAAGAGTGCCTGCGCATGCCCCATGTGCCCCACCAAGAGCTTTGCAT
CCCATACAAGTCCCCAAAGTGGAGAACCGAACCAATTCTTCGCGGGCAGAACAAAAGCTTCTGCACACGT
CTCCACTCGAATTTGGAGCCGGCCGGCGTGTGCAAAAGAGGTGAATCGAACGAAAGACCCGTGTGTAAAG
CCGCGTTTCCAAAATGTATAAAACCGAGAGCATCTGGCCAATGTGCATCAGTTGTGGTCAGCAGCAAAAT
CAAGTGAATCATCTCAGTGCAACTAAAGGGGGGATCCGATCTCAATATGAAGTTATGCATATTACTGGCC
GTCGTGGCCTTTGTTGGCCTCTCGCTCGGGTCTCAGACTCTTGAAGACGACAAGAAAGCTTTGCTTCATT
TCTTGTCTAGTTTCAATTCTTCTCGTCTCCATTGGAACCAGAGCTCAGACGTTTGTCATAGCTGGACCGG
TGTTACCTGCAACGAAAACGGAGATCGAATTGTATCCGTTAGATTGCCTGCGGTTGGATTCAACGGTTTG
ATTCCTCCTTTCACCATCAGTCGTCTCTCTTCTCTCAAGTTTCTAAGCCTTAGAAAGAACCATTTCACCG
GAGACTTCCCTTCTGATTTCACAAATCTCAAGAGCTTGACTCATCTCTACCTACAACATAACCACCTCTC
AGGTCCACTACTAGCTATCTTCTCGGAGTTGAAGAATCTTAAGGTTCTTGATCTGTCTAACAATGGATTC
AACGGAAGCATCCCAACCTCTCTTTCAGGATTGACTAGCCTTCAAGTCTTGAATCTTGCAAACAATTCAT
TCTCAGGGGAAATTCCAAATCTTCATCTTCCAAAACTGAGTCAGATCAACTTGTCCAACAACAAGCTCAT
CGGTACAATACCAAAGTCTCTTCAAAGATTCCAAAGTTCAGCTTTTTCTGGCAACAACCTTACCGAGAGG
AAGAAACAACGCAAGCTGGAGGTGCTGTTCCAGGGACCAGGGAGCGACAAAACTCACACATGCCCACCGT
GCCCAGCACCTGAACTCCTGGGGGGACCGTCAGTCTTCCTCTTCCCCCCAAAACCCAAGGACACCCTCAT
GATCTCCCGGACCCCTGAGGTCACATGCGTGGTGGTGGACGTGAGCCACGAAGACCCTGAGGTCAAGTTC
AACTGGTACGTGGACGGCGTGGAGGTGCATAATGCCAAGACAAAGCCGCGGGAGGAGCAGTACAACAGCA
CGTACCGTGTGGTCAGCGTCCTCACCGTCCTGCACCAGGACTGGCTGAATGGCAAGGAGTACAAGTGCAA
GGTCTCCAACAAAGCCCTCCCAGCCCCCATCGAGAAAACCATCTCCAAAGCCAAAGGGCAGCCCCGAGAA
CCACAGGTGTACACCCTGCCCCCATCCCGGGAGGAGATGACCAAGAACCAGGTCAGCCTGACCTGCCTGG
TCAAAGGCTTCTATCCCAGCGACATCGCCGTGGAGTGGGAGAGCAATGGGCAGCCGGAGAACAACTACAA
GACCACGCCTCCCGTGCTGGACTCCGACGGCTCCTTCTTCCTCTACAGCAAGCTCACCGTGGACAAGAGC
AGGTGGCAGCAGGGGAACGTCTTCTCATGCTCCGTGATGCATGAGGGTCTGCACAACCACTACACGCAGA
AGAGCCTCTCCCTGTCTCCGGGTAAATCTAGAGGGCCCTTCGAAGGTAAGCCTATCCCTAACCCTCTCCT
CGGTCTCGATTCTACGCGTACCGGTCATCATCACCATCACCATTGAGTTTAAACCCGCTGATCAGCCTCG
ACTGTGCCTTCTAAGGCCTGAGCTCGCTGATCAGCCTCGATCGAGGATCCAGACATGATAAGATACATTG
ATGAGTTTGGACAAACCACAACTAGAATGCAGTGAAAAAAATGCTTTATTTGTGAAATTTGTGATGCTAT
TGCTTTATTTGTAACCATTATAAGCTGCAATAAACAAGTTAACAACAACAATTGCATTCATTTTATGTTT
CAGGTTCAGGGGGAGGTGTGGGAGGTTTTTTAAAGCAAGTAAAACCTCTACAAATGTGGTATGGCTGATT
ATGATCAGTCGACCTGCAGGCATGCAAGCTTGGCGTAATCATGGTCATAGCTGTTTCCTGTGTGAAATTG
TTATCCGCTCACAATTCCACACAACATACGAGCCGGAAGCATAAAGTGTAAAGCCTGGGGTGCCTAATGA
GTGAGCTAACTCACATTAATTGCGTTGCGCTCACTGCCCGCTTTCCAGTCGGGAAACCTGTCGTGCCAGC
TGCATTAATGAATCGGCCAACGCGCGGGGAGAGGCGGTTTGCGTATTGGGCGCTCTTCCGCTTCCTCGCT
CACTGACTCGCTGCGCTCGGTCGTTCGGCTGCGGCGAGCGGTATCAGCTCACTCAAAGGCGGTAATACGG
TTATCCACAGAATCAGGGGATAACGCAGGAAAGAACATGTGAGCAAAAGGCCAGCAAAAGGCCAGGAACC
GTAAAAAGGCCGCGTTGCTGGCGTTTTTCCATAGGCTCCGCCCCCCTGACGAGCATCACAAAAATCGACG
CTCAAGTCAGAGGTGGCGAAACCCGACAGGACTATAAAGATACCAGGCGTTTCCCCCTGGAAGCTCCCTC
GTGCGCTCTCCTGTTCCGACCCTGCCGCTTACCGGATACCTGTCCGCCTTTCTCCCTTCGGGAAGCGTGG
CGCTTTCTCATAGCTCACGCTGTAGGTATCTCAGTTCGGTGTAGGTCGTTCGCTCCAAGCTGGGCTGTGT
GCACGAACCCCCCGTTCAGCCCGACCGCTGCGCCTTATCCGGTAACTATCGTCTTGAGTCCAACCCGGTA
AGACACGACTTATCGCCACTGGCAGCAGCCACTGGTAACAGGATTAGCAGAGCGAGGTATGTAGGCGGTG
CTACAGAGTTCTTGAAGTGGTGGCCTAACTACGGCTACACTAGAAGAACAGTATTTGGTATCTGCGCTCT
GCTGAAGCCAGTTACCTTCGGAAAAAGAGTTGGTAGCTCTTGATCCGGCAAACAAACCACCGCTGGTAGC
GGTGGTTTTTTTGTTTGCAAGCAGCAGATTACGCGCAGAAAAAAAGGATCTCAAGAAGATCCTTTGATCT
TTTCTACGGGGTCTGACGCTCAGTGGAACGAAAACTCACGTTAAGGGATTTTGGTCATGAGATTATCAAA
AAGGATCTTCACCTAGATCCTTTTAAATTAAAAATGAAGTTTTAAATCAATCTAAAGTATATATGAGTAA
ACTTGGTCTGACAGTTACCAATGCTTAATCAGTGAGGCACCTATCTCAGCGATCTGTCTATTTCGTTCAT
CCATAGTTGCCTGACTCCCCGTCGTGTAGATAACTACGATACGGGAGGGCTTACCATCTGGCCCCAGTGC
TGCAATGATACCGCGAGACCCACGCTCACCGGCTCCAGATTTATCAGCAATAAACCAGCCAGCCGGAAGG
GCCGAGCGCAGAAGTGGTCCTGCAACTTTATCCGCCTCCATCCAGTCTATTAATTGTTGCCGGGAAGCTA
GAGTAAGTAGTTCGCCAGTTAATAGTTTGCGCAACGTTGTTGCCATTGCTACAGGCATCGTGGTGTCACG
CTCGTCGTTTGGTATGGCTTCATTCAGCTCCGGTTCCCAACGATCAAGGCGAGTTACATGATCCCCCATG
TTGTGCAAAAAAGCGGTTAGCTCCTTCGGTCCTCCGATCGTTGTCAGAAGTAAGTTGGCCGCAGTGTTAT
CACTCATGGTTATGGCAGCACTGCATAATTCTCTTACTGTCATGCCATCCGTAAGATGCTTTTCTGTGAC
TGGTGAGTACTCAACCAAGTCATTCTGAGAATAGTGTATGCGGCGACCGAGTTGCTCTTGCCCGGCGTCA
ATACGGGATAATACCGCGCCACATAGCAGAACTTTAAAAGTGCTCATCATTGGAAAACGTTCTTCGGGGC
GAAAACTCTCAAGGATCTTACCGCTGTTGAGATCCAGTTCGATGTAACCCACTCGTGCACCCAACTGATC
TTCAGCATCTTTTACTTTCACCAGCGTTTCTGGGTGAGCAAAAACAGGAAGGCAAAATGCCGCAAAAAAG
GGAATAAGGGCGACACGGAAATGTTGAATACTCATACTCTTCCTTTTTCAATATTATTGAAGCATTTATC
AGGGTTATTGTCTCATGAGCGGATACATATTTGAATGTATTTAGAAAAATAAACAAATAGGGGTTCCGCG
CACATTTCCCCGAAAAGTGCCACCTGACGTCTAAGAAACCATTATTATCATGACATTAACCTATAAAAAT
AGGCGTATCACGAGGCCCTTTCGTCTCGCGCGTTTCGGTGATGACGGTGAAAACCTCTGACACATGCAGC
TCCCGGAGACGGTCACAGCTTGTCTGTAAGCGGATGCCGGGAGCAGACAAGCCCGTCAGGGCGCGTCAGC
GGGTGTTGGCGGGTGTCGGGGCTGGCTTAACTATGCGGCATCAGAGCAGATTGTACTGAGAGTGCACCAT
ATGCGGTGTGAAATACCGCACAGATGCGTAAGGAGAAAATACCGCATCAGGCGCCATTCGCCATTCAGGC
TGCGCAACTGTTGGGAAGGGCGATCGGTGCGGGCCTCTTCGCTATTACGCCAGCTGGCGAAAGGGGGATG
TGCTGCAAGGCGATTAAGTTGGGTAACGCCAGGGTTTTCCCAGTCACGACGTT
Features (pLannotate 1.2.2; 18 found; start..end, strand, type, name):
     23..449     +  promoter       MT promoter: Drosophila metallothionein promoter
    467..520     +  sig_peptide    BiP signal sequence: Drosophila BiP signal sequence
    491..1135    +  CDS            Y1421_ARATH (fragment): Experimental evidence at protein level: Swiss-Prot protein existence level 1. From Arabidopsis thaliana (Mouse-ear cress).
   1121..1846    +  CDS            IGHG1 (fragment): IGHG1_HUMAN - Experimental evidence at protein level: Swiss-Prot protein existence level 1. Constant region of immunoglobulin heavy chains. Immunoglobulins, also known as antibodies, are membrane-bound or secreted glycoproteins produced by B lymphocytes. In the recognition phase of humoral immunity, the membrane-bound immunoglobulins serve as receptors which, upon binding of a specific antigen, trigger the clonal expansion and differentiation of B lymphocytes into immunoglobulins- secreting plasma cells. Secreted immunoglobulins mediate the effector phase of humoral immunity, which results in
   1865..1906    +  CDS            V5 tag: epitope tag from simian virus 5
   2006..2140    -  polyA_signal   SV40 poly(A) signal: SV40 polyadenylation signal
   2163..2247    -  CDS            large T antigen (fragment): large T antigen from SV40 (simian virus 40)
   2247..2271    +  misc_feature   MCS (fragment): pUC18/19 multiple cloning site
   2308..2324    -  protein_bind   lac operator: The lac repressor binds to the lac operator to inhibit transcription in E. coli. This inhibition can be relieved by adding lactose or isopropyl-β-D-thiogalactopyranoside (IPTG). lac repressor encoded by lacI
   2332..2362    -  promoter       lac promoter: promoter for the E. coli lac operon
   2377..2398    -  protein_bind   CAP binding site: CAP binding activates transcription in the presence of cAMP. E. coli catabolite activator protein
   2411..2503    -  CDS            lacI (fragment): lac repressor; lacI; The lac repressor binds to the lac operator to inhibit transcription in E. coli. This inhibition can be relieved by adding lactose or isopropyl-β-D-thiogalactopyranoside (IPTG).
   2686..3274    -  rep_origin     ori: high-copy-number ColE1/pMB1/pBR322/pUC origin of replication
   3445..4305    -  CDS            AmpR: β-lactamase; bla; confers resistance to ampicillin, carbenicillin, and related antibiotics
   4306..4410    -  promoter       AmpR promoter: bla
   4505..4540    +  CDS            rop (fragment): Rop protein, which maintains plasmids at low copy number; rop
   4642..4741    +  misc_feature   bom (fragment): basis of mobility region from pBR322
   4747..21      -  CDS            lacZα (fragment) (across the origin): LacZα fragment of β-galactosidase; lacZ fragment
