[The description below was written by a language model from this plasmid's Addgene catalogue record and pLannotate feature annotations shown in this document.]
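Description:
AT1G64210 I9_pECIA2 is an insect-cell expression plasmid built on the pECIA2 backbone for secreted production of a plant receptor ectodomain in Drosophila cell culture. It is propagated in E. coli as a high-copy plasmid through a ColE1/pUC-type origin and selected with ampicillin via the β-lactamase gene. The remaining bacterial annotations (lac promoter/operator, and fragments of lacZα, lacI, rop and bom) are backbone remnants with no evident role in the expression cassette. The record does not list any selection marker for insect cells.

The expression unit is driven by the Drosophila metallothionein promoter, which is induced by adding copper sulfate. Downstream, the Drosophila BiP signal sequence directs the product into the secretory pathway. It is followed by the extracellular domain of the Arabidopsis thaliana leucine-rich repeat receptor kinase encoded by AT1G64210, inserted by ligation-independent cloning. The ectodomain is fused at its C terminus to a human IgG1 Fc region, then a V5 epitope and a hexahistidine tag; the His tag is stated in the catalogue entry but was not picked up in the feature table. An SV40 polyadenylation signal lies after the coding region, although it is annotated on the opposite strand.

The construct is described as the bait vector of a bait/prey pair, to be used with the corresponding pECIA14 prey plasmid carrying the same ectodomain. It belongs to a collection assembled to map extracellular interactions among Arabidopsis LRR receptor kinases. In such assays the Fc fusion typically allows the secreted bait to be captured and the V5 and His tags allow it to be detected or purified, though the record does not spell out these roles.
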