Addgene plasmid #114984: AT1G64210 I9_pECIA2
Purpose: Bait vector AT1G64210 I9_pECIA2 should be used with prey vector AT1G64210 I9_pECIA14.
Depositing lab: Youssef Belkhadir. Depositing organization: Gregor Mendel Institute of Molecular Plant Biology. Publication: An extracellular network of Arabidopsis leucine-rich repeat receptor kinases. Smakowska-Luzan E, Mott GA, Parys K, Stegmann M, Howton TC, Layeghifard M, Neuhold J, Lehner A, Kong J, Grunwald K, Weinberger N, Satbhai SB, Mayer D, Busch W, Madalinski M, Stolt-Bergner P, Provart NJ, Mukhtar MS, Zipfel C, Desveaux D, Guttman DS, Belkhadir Y. Nature. 2018 Jan 18;553(7688):342-346. doi: 10.1038/nature25184. Epub 2018 Jan 10. PubMed 29320478.
Backbone
  Vector backbone: pECIA2
  Backbone manufacturer: Chris Garcia (Addgene plasmid # 47032)
  Vector type: Insect Expression
Growth in bacteria
  Bacterial resistance: Ampicillin, 100 μg/mL
  Growth temperature: 37°C
  Growth strain: DH5alpha
  Copy number: High Copy
Gene/Insert
  Gene/Insert name: AT1G64210
  Species: A. thaliana (mustard weed)
  Entrez Gene: AT1G64210 (a.k.a. AT1G64210, F22C12.3, F22C12_3)
  Promoter: Metallothionein (Copper-Inducible)
  Tag / fusion protein: Fc, V5 and hexahistidine tags (C terminal on backbone)
  Cloning method: Ligation Independent Cloning
Terms and licenses: Academic/Nonprofit Terms; Industry Terms: Not Available to Industry
Depositor comments: Plasmid for secreted expression in Drosophila cell culture by induction via CuSO4. Insert is an extracellular domain of indicated LRR-RK, C-terminally tagged with Fc, V5 and hexahistidine tags. Insert Protein Sequence: SQTLEDDKKALLHFLSSFNSSRLHWNQSSDVCHSWTGVTCNENGDRIVSVRLPAVGFNGLIPPFTISRLSSLKFLSLRKNHFTGDFPSDFTNLKSLTHLYLQHNHLSGPLLAIFSELKNLKVLDLSNNGFNGSIPTSLSGLTSLQVLNLANNSFSGEIPNLHLPKLSQINLSNNKLIGTIPKSLQRFQSSAFSGNNLTERKKQRK
How to cite: AT1G64210 I9_pECIA2 was a gift from Youssef Belkhadir (Addgene plasmid # 114984 ; http://n2t.net/addgene:114984 ; RRID:Addgene_114984)
